>Addgene plasmid #218503 | HA-RIPLET WT | addgene full sequence | sequence record 433251 | Addgene NGS Result
GACGGATCGGGAGATCTCCCGATCCCCTATGGTGCACTCTCAGTACAATCTGCTCTGATGCCGCATAGTT
AAGCCAGTATCTGCTCCCTGCTTGTGTGTTGGAGGTCGCTGAGTAGTGCGCGAGCAAAATTTAAGCTACA
ACAAGGCAAGGCTTGACCGACAATTGCATGAAGAATCTGCTTAGGGTTAGGCGTTTTGCGCTGCTTCGCG
ATGTACGGGCCAGATATACGCGTTGACATTGATTATTGACTAGTTATTAATAGTAATCAATTACGGGGTC
ATTAGTTCATAGCCCATATATGGAGTTCCGCGTTACATAACTTACGGTAAATGGCCCGCCTGGCTGACCG
CCCAACGACCCCCGCCCATTGACGTCAATAATGACGTATGTTCCCATAGTAACGCCAATAGGGACTTTCC
ATTGACGTCAATGGGTGGAGTATTTACGGTAAACTGCCCACTTGGCAGTACATCAAGTGTATCATATGCC
AAGTACGCCCCCTATTGACGTCAATGACGGTAAATGGCCCGCCTGGCATTATGCCCAGTACATGACCTTA
TGGGACTTTCCTACTTGGCAGTACATCTACGTATTAGTCATCGCTATTACCATGGTGATGCGGTTTTGGC
AGTACATCAATGGGCGTGGATAGCGGTTTGACTCACGGGGATTTCCAAGTCTCCACCCCATTGACGTCAA
TGGGAGTTTGTTTTGGCACCAAAATCAACGGGACTTTCCAAAATGTCGTAACAACTCCGCCCCATTGACG
CAAATGGGCGGTAGGCGTGTACGGTGGGAGGTCTATATAAGCAGAGCTCTCTGGCTAACTAGAGAACCCA
CTGCTTACTGGCTTATCGAAATTAATACGACTCACTATAGGGAGACCCAAGCTTGGTACCATGGCGTACC
CATACGATGTTCCAGATTACGCTGGATCCATGGCGGGCCTGGGCCTGGGCTCCGCCGTTCCCGTGTGGCT
GGCCGAGGACGACCTCGGCTGCATCATCTGCCAGGGGCTGCTGGACTGGCCCGCCACGCTGCCCTGCGGC
CACAGCTTCTGCCGCCACTGCCTGGAGGCCCTGTGGGGCGCCCGCGACGCCCGCCGCTGGGCCTGCCCCA
CTTGCCGCCAGGGCGCCGCGCAGCAGCCGCACCTGCGGAAGAACACGCTACTGCAGGACCTGGCCGACAA
GTACCGCCGCGCCGCACGCGAGATACAGGCGGGCTCCGACCCTGCCCACTGCCCCTGCCCGGGCTCCAGT
TCCCTCTCCAGCGCGGCCGCGAGGCCCCGGCGCCGCCCGGAACTGCAGCGGGTGGCAGTAGAGAAGAGCA
TCACAGAAGTTGCTCAGGAGCTGACAGAGCTGGTGGAACATCTTGTAGACATTGTCAGAAGCCTGCAGAA
TCAGAGGCCCCTATCAGAATCTGGACCAGACAACGAACTGAGCATCCTGGGCAAGGCTTTTTCTTCTGGG
GTGGATCTTTCCATGGCTTCTCCAAAGCTGGTGACTTCCGACACAGCTGCAGGGAAAATCAGAGATATTC
TCCATGACCTAGAAGAAATTCAGGAAAAATTACAAGAAAGCGTCACCTGGAAAGAGGCTCCTGAAGCACA
AATGCAGGGAGAACTCCTGGAAGCCCCGTCTTCCTCCTCATGCCCATTGCCTGACCAGAGCCACCCTGCA
CTCAGGAGAGCTTCTCGGTTTGCTCAGTGGGCCATCCATCCAACCTTTAACTTGAAGAGCCTTTCCTGCA
GCCTGGAGGTGTCCAAGGATTCCCGTACAGTGACTGTGTCTCACCGCCCACAACCCTATCGCTGGAGCTG
TGAGAGGTTTTCTACCAGCCAGGTCTTATGTTCCCAGGCCCTGTCTTCTGGAAAGCATTACTGGGAAGTG
GACACTAGGAATTGCAGCCACTGGGCAGTTGGGGTGGCTTCCTGGGAGATGAGCCGCGACCAGGTCCTGG
GAAGGACTATGGACTCTTGTTGTGTGGAATGGAAGGGGACTAGCCAGCTCTCTGCATGGCACATGGTCAA
GGAAACTGTCCTTGGCTCAGACAGACCTGGGGTGGTGGGCATCTGGCTGAACCTTGAGGAGGGAAAGCTT
GCCTTCTATTCAGTGGACAATCAGGAGAAGCTTCTGTATGAGTGTACCATCTCTGCCTCCTCTCCTTTGT
ACCCTGCCTTCTGGCTGTATGGCTTACATCCTGGAAATTACCTGATAATAAAGCAAGTAAAGGTGTAAGA
ATTCTGCAGATATCCATCACACTGGCGGCCGCTCGAGCATGCATCTAGAGGGCCCTATTCTATAGTGTCA
CCTAAATGCTAGAGCTCGCTGATCAGCCTCGACTGTGCCTTCTAGTTGCCAGCCATCTGTTGTTTGCCCC
TCCCCCGTGCCTTCCTTGACCCTGGAAGGTGCCACTCCCACTGTCCTTTCCTAATAAAATGAGGAAATTG
CATCGCATTGTCTGAGTAGGTGTCATTCTATTCTGGGGGGTGGGGTGGGGCAGGACAGCAAGGGGGAGGA
TTGGGAAGACAATAGCAGGCATGCTGGGGATGCGGTGGGCTCTATGGCTTCTGAGGCGGAAAGAACCAGC
TGGGGCTCTAGGGGGTATCCCC
[124 nt withheld, positions 2613-2736]
C
[91 nt withheld, positions 2738-2828]
A
[49 nt withheld, positions 2830-2878]
CCTTTGACGTTGGAGTCCACGTTCTTT
[37 nt withheld, positions 2906-2942]
ACCCTATCTCGGTCTATTCTTTTGATTTATAAGGGATTTTGCCGATTTCGGCCTATTGGTTAAAAAATGA
GCTGATTTAACAAAAATTTAACGCGAATTAATTCTGTGGAATGTGTGTCAGTTAGGGTGTGGAAAGTCCC
CAGGCTCCCCAGCAGGCAGAAGTATGCAAAGCATGCATCTCAATTAGTCAGCAACCAGGTGTGGAAAGTC
CCCAGGCTCCCCAGCAGGCAGAAGTATGCAAAGCATGCATCTCAATTAGTCAGCAACCATAGTCCCGCCC
CTAACTCCGCCCATCCCGCCCCTAACTCCGCCCAGTTCCGCCCATTCTCCGCCCCATGGCTGACTAATTT
TTTTTATTTATGCAGAGGCCGAGGCCGCCTCTGCCTCTGAGCTATTCCAGAAGTAGTGAGGAGGCTTTTT
TGGAGGCCTAGGCTTTTGCAAAAAGCTCCCGGGAGCTTGTATATCCATTTTCGGATCTGATCAAGAGACA
GGATGAGGATCGTTTCGCATGATTGAACAAGATGGATTGCACGCAGGTTCTCCGGCCGCTTGGGTGGAGA
GGCTATTCGGCTATGACTGGGCACAACAGACAATCGGCTGCTCTGATGCCGCCGTGTTCCGGCTGTCAGC
GCAGGGGCGCCCGGTTCTTTTTGTCAAGACCGACCTGTCCGGTGCCCTGAATGAACTGCAGGACGAGGCA
GCGCGGCTATCGTGGCTGGCCACGACGGGCGTTCCTTGCGCAGCTGTGCTCGACGTTGTCACTGAAGCGG
GAAGGGACTGGCTGCTATTGGGCGAAGTGCCGGGGCAGGATCTCCTGTCATCTCACCTTGCTCCTGCCGA
GAAAGTATCCATCATGGCTGATGCAATGCGGCGGCTGCATACGCTTGATCCGGCTACCTGCCCATTCGAC
CACCAAGCGAAACATCGCATCGAGCGAGCACGTACTCGGATGGAAGCCGGTCTTGTCGATCAGGATGATC
TGGACGAAGAGCATCAGGGGCTCGCGCCAGCCGAACTGTTCGCCAGGCTCAAGGCGCGCATGCCCGACGG
CGAGGATCTCGTCGTGACCCATGGCGATGCCTGCTTGCCGAATATCATGGTGGAAAATGGCCGCTTTTCT
GGATTCATCGACTGTGGCCGGCTGGGTGTGGCGGACCGCTATCAGGACATAGCGTTGGCTACCCGTGATA
TTGCTGAAGAGCTTGGCGGCGAATGGGCTGACCGCTTCCTCGTGCTTTACGGTATCGCCGCTCCCGATTC
GCAGCGCATCGCCTTCTATCGCCTTCTTGACGAGTTCTTCTGAGCGGGACTCTGGGGTTCGAAATGACCG
ACCAAGCGACGCCCAACCTGCCATCACGAGATTTCGATTCCACCGCCGCCTTCTATGAAAGGTTGGGCTT
CGGAATCGTTTTCCGGGACGCCGGCTGGATGATCCTCCAGCGCGGGGATCTCATGCTGGAGTTCTTCGCC
CACCCCAACTTGTTTATTGCAGCTTATAATGGTTACAAATAAAGCAATAGCATCACAAATTTCACAAATA
AAGCATTTTTTTCACTGCATTCTAGTTGTGGTTTGTCCAAACTCATCAATGTATCTTATCATGTCTGTAT
ACCGTCGACCTCTAGCTAGAGCTTGGCGTAATCATGGTCATAGCTGTTTCCTGTGTGAAATTGTTATCCG
CTCACAATTCCACACAACATACGAGCCGGAAGCATAAAGTGTAAAGCCTGGGGTGCCTAATGAGTGAGCT
AACTCACATTAATTGCGTTGCGCTCACTGCCCGCTTTCCAGTCGGGAAACCTGTCGTGCCAGCTGCATTA
ATGAATCGGCCAACGCGCGGGGAGAGGCGGTTTGCGTATTGGGCGCTCTTCCGCTTCCTCGCTCACTGAC
TCGCTGCGCTCGGTCGTTCGGCTGCGGCGAGCGGTATCAGCTCACTCAAAGGCGGTAATACGGTTATCCA
CAGAATCAGGGGATAACGCAGGAAAGAACATGTGAGCAAAAGGCCAGCAAAAGGCCAGGAACCGTAAAAA
GGCCGCGTTGCTGGCGTTTTTCCATAGGCTCCGCCCCCCTGACGAGCATCACAAAAATCGACGCTCAAGT
CAGAGGTGGCGAAACCCGACAGGACTATAAAGATACCAGGCGTTTCCCCCTGGAAGCTCCCTCGTGCGCT
CTCCTGTTCCGACCCTGCCGCTTACCGGATACCTGTCCGCCTTTCTCCCTTCGGGAAGCGTGGCGCTTTC
TCATAGCTCACGCTGTAGGTATCTCAGTTCGGTGTAGGTCGTTCGCTCCAAGCTGGGCTGTGTGCACGAA
CCCCCCGTTCAGCCCGACCGCTGCGCCTTATCCGGTAACTATCGTCTTGAGTCCAACCCGGTAAGACACG
ACTTATCGCCACTGGCAGCAGCCACTGGTAACAGGATTAGCAGAGCGAGGTATGTAGGCGGTGCTACAGA
GTTCTTGAAGTGGTGGCCTAACTACGGCTACACTAGAAGAACAGTATTTGGTATCTGCGCTCTGCTGAAG
CCAGTTACCTTCGGAAAAAGAGTTGGTAGCTCTTGATCCGGCAAACAAACCACCGCTGGTAGCGGTGGTT
TTTTTGTTTGCAAGCAGCAGATTACGCGCAGAAAAAAAGGATCTCAAGAAGATCCTTTGATCTTTTCTAC
GGGGTCTGACGCTCAGTGGAACGAAAACTCACGTTAAGGGATTTTGGTCATGAGATTATCAAAAAGGATC
TTCACCTAGATCCTTTTAAATTAAAAATGAAGTTTTAAATCAATCTAAAGTATATATGAGTAAACTTGGT
CTGACAGTTACCAATGCTTAATCAGTGAGGCACCTATCTCAGCGATCTGTCTATTTCGTTCATCCATAGT
TGCCTGACTCCCCGTCGTGTAGATAACTACGATACGGGAGGGCTTACCATCTGGCCCCAGTGCTGCAATG
ATACCGCGAGACCCACGCTCACCGGCTCCAGATTTATCAGCAATAAACCAGCCAGCCGGAAGGGCCGAGC
GCAGAAGTGGTCCTGCAACTTTATCCGCCTCCATCCAGTCTATTAATTGTTGCCGGGAAGCTAGAGTAAG
TAGTTCGCCAGTTAATAGTTTGCGCAACGTTGTTGCCATTGCTACAGGCATCGTGGTGTCACGCTCGTCG
TTTGGTATGGCTTCATTCAGCTCCGGTTCCCAACGATCAAGGCGAGTTACATGATCCCCCATGTTGTGCA
AAAAAGCGGTTAGCTCCTTCGGTCCTCCGATCGTTGTCAGAAGTAAGTTGGCCGCAGTGTTATCACTCAT
GGTTATGGCAGCACTGCATAATTCTCTTACTGTCATGCCATCCGTAAGATGCTTTTCTGTGACTGGTGAG
TACTCAACCAAGTCATTCTGAGAATAGTGTATGCGGCGACCGAGTTGCTCTTGCCCGGCGTCAATACGGG
ATAATACCGCGCCACATAGCAGAACTTTAAAAGTGCTCATCATTGGAAAACGTTCTTCGGGGCGAAAACT
CTCAAGGATCTTACCGCTGTTGAGATCCAGTTCGATGTAACCCACTCGTGCACCCAACTGATCTTCAGCA
TCTTTTACTTTCACCAGCGTTTCTGGGTGAGCAAAAACAGGAAGGCAAAATGCCGCAAAAAAGGGAATAA
GGGCGACACGGAAATGTTGAATACTCATACTCTTCCTTTTTCAATATTATTGAAGCATTTATCAGGGTTA
TTGTCTCATGAGCGGATACATATTTGAATGTATTTAGAAAAATAAACAAATAGGGGTTCCGCGCACATTT
CCCCGAAAAGTGCCACCTGACGTC
Features (pLannotate 1.2.2; 22 found; start..end, strand, type, name):
     28..80      -  misc_feature   bom (fragment): basis of mobility region from pBR322
    235..614     +  enhancer       CMV enhancer: human cytomegalovirus immediate early enhancer
    615..818     +  promoter       CMV promoter: human cytomegalovirus (CMV) immediate early promoter
    814..847     +  LTR            5' LTR (truncated) (fragment): truncated 5' long terminal repeat (LTR) from HIV-1
    863..881     +  promoter       T7 promoter: promoter for bacteriophage T7 RNA polymerase
    907..933     +  CDS            3xHA (fragment): three tandem HA epitope tags
    940..2235    +  CDS            RNF135: RN135_HUMAN - Experimental evidence at protein level: Swiss-Prot protein existence level 1. E2-dependent E3 ubiquitin-protein ligase that functions as a RIG-I/DDX58 coreceptor in the sensing of viral RNAs in cell cytoplasm and the activation of the antiviral innate immune response (PubMed:19017631, PubMed:19484123, PubMed:21147464, PubMed:23950712, PubMed:28469175, PubMed:31006531). Together with the UBE2D3, UBE2N and UB2V1 E2 ligases, catalyzes the 'Lys-63'-linked polyubiquitination of RIG-I/DDX58 oligomerized on viral RNAs, an essential step in the activation of the RIG-I signaling pathway (
   2299..2317    -  promoter       SP6 promoter: promoter for bacteriophage SP6 RNA polymerase
   2343..2567    +  polyA_signal   bGH poly(A) signal: bovine growth hormone polyadenylation signal
   2571..2592    +  promoter       SV40 promoter (fragment): SV40 enhancer and early promoter
   2613..3041    +  rep_origin     f1 ori (sequence partly withheld): f1 bacteriophage origin of replication; arrow indicates direction of (+) strand synthesis
   3055..3384    +  promoter       SV40 promoter: SV40 enhancer and early promoter
   3451..4242    +  CDS            neo: KKA2_KLEPN - Also known as kan, nptII. Experimental evidence at protein level: Swiss-Prot protein existence level 1. Resistance to kanamycin, neomycin, paromomycin, ribostamycin, butirosin and gentamicin B. From Klebsiella pneumoniae.
   4266..4424    +  CDS            ble (fragment): BLE_KLEPN - Experimental evidence at protein level: Swiss-Prot protein existence level 1. Binding protein with a strong affinity to the bleomycin family of antibiotics. Binds to CL990; an antimitotic-antibiotic compound. From Klebsiella pneumoniae.
   4419..4540    +  polyA_signal   SV40 poly(A) signal: SV40 polyadenylation signal
   4613..4629    -  protein_bind   lac operator: The lac repressor binds to the lac operator to inhibit transcription in E. coli. This inhibition can be relieved by adding lactose or isopropyl-β-D-thiogalactopyranoside (IPTG). lac repressor encoded by lacI
   4637..4667    -  promoter       lac promoter: promoter for the E. coli lac operon
   4682..4703    -  protein_bind   CAP binding site: CAP binding activates transcription in the presence of cAMP. E. coli catabolite activator protein
   4716..4808    -  CDS            lacI (fragment): lac repressor; lacI; The lac repressor binds to the lac operator to inhibit transcription in E. coli. This inhibition can be relieved by adding lactose or isopropyl-β-D-thiogalactopyranoside (IPTG).
   4991..5579    -  rep_origin     ori: high-copy-number ColE1/pMB1/pBR322/pUC origin of replication
   5750..6610    -  CDS            AmpR: β-lactamase; bla; confers resistance to ampicillin, carbenicillin, and related antibiotics
   6611..6715    -  promoter       AmpR promoter: bla
