[The description below was written by a language model from this plasmid's Addgene catalogue record and pLannotate feature annotations shown in this document.]
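Description:
HA-RIPLET WT is a mammalian expression plasmid built on the pcDNA3.1 backbone that carries the full-length, wild-type coding sequence of human RIPLET (RNF135). RIPLET is an E3 ubiquitin ligase that acts as a co-receptor for RIG-I during cytoplasmic sensing of viral RNA and catalyses the Lys-63-linked polyubiquitination of RIG-I that activates antiviral signalling. The sequenced plasmid is about 6.7 kb. It is propagated in E. coli through a high-copy ColE1/pUC-type origin and selected with ampicillin via the β-lactamase gene and its own promoter. An f1 origin is also present, which allows single-stranded DNA production.

Expression in mammalian cells is driven by the human CMV immediate-early enhancer and promoter and terminated by the bovine growth hormone polyadenylation signal. Immediately upstream of the RNF135 open reading frame, the annotation detects a short match to an HA epitope sequence. It is scored as a fragment of a 3xHA tag, and its length is consistent with a single N-terminal HA tag, in keeping with the plasmid name. The tag allows the protein to be detected or immunoprecipitated with anti-HA antibodies. T7 and SP6 promoters flank the insert and can be used for sequencing or in vitro transcription. A separate cassette places the neomycin phosphotransferase gene under the SV40 early promoter with an SV40 polyadenylation signal, so stably transfected cells can be selected with G418. The small LTR, ble, lacI and lac promoter hits are fragmentary backbone remnants rather than functional payload elements.

The construct is suited to transient or stable overexpression of tagged wild-type RIPLET in studies of RIG-I-mediated innate immune signalling, where it can serve as the reference for comparison with mutant forms.
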