Addgene plasmid #218503: HA-RIPLET WT
Purpose: RIPLET full length in pcDNA3.1
Depositing lab: Sun Hur. Publication: Ubiquitin-Dependent and -Independent Roles of E3 Ligase RIPLET in Innate Immunity. Cadena C, Ahmad S, Xavier A, Willemsen J, Park S, Park JW, Oh SW, Fujita T, Hou F, Binder M, Hur S. Cell. 2019 May 16;177(5):1187-1200.e16. doi: 10.1016/j.cell.2019.03.017. Epub 2019 Apr 18. PubMed 31006531.
Backbone
  Vector backbone: pcDNA3.1
  Vector type: Mammalian Expression
Growth in bacteria
  Bacterial resistance: Ampicillin, 100 μg/mL
  Growth temperature: 37°C
  Growth strain: DH5alpha
  Copy number: Unknown
Gene/Insert
  Gene/Insert name: RIPLET
  Species: H. sapiens (human)
  Entrez Gene: RNF135 (a.k.a. L13, MMFD, REUL, Riplet)
Terms and licenses: Academic/Nonprofit Terms; Industry Terms: Not Available to Industry
How to cite: HA-RIPLET WT was a gift from Sun Hur (Addgene plasmid # 218503 ; http://n2t.net/addgene:218503 ; RRID:Addgene_218503)
